Addgene plasmid #126458: pTBL469
Purpose: Expresses Cas9-15xFlag-TdT in mammalian cells.
Depositing lab: Chang Liu. Publication: Lineage tracing and analog recording in mammalian cells by single-site DNA writing. Loveless TB, Grotts JH, Schechter MW, Forouzmand E, Carlson CK, Agahi BS, Liang G, Ficht M, Liu B, Xie X, Liu CC. Nat Chem Biol. 2021 Jun;17(6):739-747. doi: 10.1038/s41589-021-00769-8. Epub 2021 Mar 22. PubMed 33753928.
Backbone
  Vector backbone: pcDNA3.1
  Backbone manufacturer: Invitrogen
  Backbone size w/o insert (bp): 5523
  Total vector size (bp): 11769
  Modifications to backbone: Switched neomycin resistance to hygromycin.
  Vector type: Mammalian Expression
  Selectable markers: Hygromycin
Growth in bacteria
  Bacterial resistance: Ampicillin, 100 μg/mL
  Growth temperature: 37°C
  Growth strain: NEB Stable
  Copy number: High Copy
Gene/Insert 1
  Gene/Insert name: Cas9
  Species: Streptococcus pyogenes
  Insert size (bp): 4137
  Promoter: CMV
  Cloning method: Restriction Enzyme; 5′ cloning site NheI (not destroyed); 3′ cloning site KpnI now requires partial digest (not destroyed)
  Sequencing primers: 5′ CMV Forward; 3′ ccggggtctcttcttccgagg
Gene/Insert 2
  Gene/Insert name: 15x Flag
  Insert size (bp): 546
  Promoter: CMV
  Cloning method: Restriction Enzyme; 5′ cloning site KpnI now requires partial digest (not destroyed); 3′ cloning site FseI now requires partial digest (not destroyed)
  Sequencing primers: 5′ GCAGCCTTCAAGTACTTCGACACC; 3′ ccggggtctcttcttccgagg
Gene/Insert 3
  Gene/Insert name: TdT (alt names: terminal deoxynucleotidyl transferase; DNA nucleotidylexotransferase)
  Species: H. sapiens (human)
  Insert size (bp): 1530
  GenBank ID: NM_004088.3
  Entrez Gene: DNTT (a.k.a. TDT)
  Promoter: CMV
  Cloning method: Restriction Enzyme; 5′ cloning site FseI now requires partial digest (not destroyed); 3′ cloning site Noti (not destroyed)
  Sequencing primers: 5′ GCAGCCTTCAAGTACTTCGACACC; 3′ BGH Reverse
Resource information
  A portion of this plasmid was derived from a plasmid made by: George Church; Cas9 is from Addgene plasmid 41815.
Terms and licenses: Academic/Nonprofit Terms; Industry Terms: Not Available to Industry
Depositor comments: Please visit https://doi.org/10.1101/639120 for bioRxiv preprint.
How to cite: pTBL469 was a gift from Chang Liu (Addgene plasmid # 126458 ; http://n2t.net/addgene:126458 ; RRID:Addgene_126458)
