[The description below was written by a language model from this plasmid's Addgene catalogue record and pLannotate feature annotations shown in this document.]
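Description:
pTBL469 is a mammalian expression plasmid built on the pcDNA3.1 backbone, in which the original neomycin resistance cassette has been replaced with a hygromycin marker. It is propagated in E. coli as a high-copy plasmid through a ColE1/pUC-type origin with ampicillin selection (AmpR under its own bla promoter), and it also retains the f1 phage origin typical of this backbone. For selection in mammalian cells, an SV40 enhancer/early promoter drives the hygromycin phosphotransferase gene, followed by an SV40 polyadenylation signal. The total size is about 11.8 kb.

The payload is a single fusion protein expressed from the CMV immediate-early enhancer and promoter and terminated by the bovine growth hormone poly(A) signal. A T7 promoter lies upstream of the coding region. The fusion consists of Streptococcus pyogenes Cas9, derived from an earlier humanised Cas9 expression plasmid. It is joined through a 15x FLAG segment to human terminal deoxynucleotidyl transferase (TdT, gene DNTT). In the feature table the linker appears as three consecutive 5xFLAG blocks. The short "ADH1 terminator" fragments annotated between them, like the small HIV-1 LTR, ble and lacI fragments elsewhere, are most likely incidental similarity matches rather than functional elements. The three modules are flanked by restriction sites, so each can be exchanged.

TdT is a template-independent DNA polymerase that adds nucleotides to free 3' ends, so tethering it to Cas9 brings it to the double-strand breaks Cas9 makes. The associated publication title indicates use in lineage tracing and analog recording in mammalian cells by single-site DNA writing. No guide RNA cassette is annotated, so a guide would have to be supplied separately.
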