Features (pLannotate 1.2.2; 27 found; start..end, strand, type, name):
     28..80      -  misc_feature   bom (fragment): basis of mobility region from pBR322
    235..614     +  enhancer       CMV enhancer: human cytomegalovirus immediate early enhancer
    615..818     +  promoter       CMV promoter: human cytomegalovirus (CMV) immediate early promoter
    814..847     +  LTR            5' LTR (truncated) (fragment): truncated 5' long terminal repeat (LTR) from HIV-1
    863..881     +  promoter       T7 promoter: promoter for bacteriophage T7 RNA polymerase
    935..5038    +  CDS            cas9: CAS9_STRP1 - Also known as csn1 From Streptococcus pyogenes serotype M1.
   5078..5209    +  CDS            5xFLAG: five tandem FLAG® epitope tags
   5236..5254    +  terminator     ADH1 terminator (fragment): S. cerevisiae ADH1; transcription terminator for the S. cerevisiae alcohol dehydrogenase 1 (ADH1) gene
   5261..5392    +  CDS            5xFLAG: five tandem FLAG® epitope tags
   5419..5437    +  terminator     ADH1 terminator (fragment): S. cerevisiae ADH1; transcription terminator for the S. cerevisiae alcohol dehydrogenase 1 (ADH1) gene
   5447..5578    +  CDS            5xFLAG: five tandem FLAG® epitope tags
   5605..5623    +  terminator     ADH1 terminator (fragment): S. cerevisiae ADH1; transcription terminator for the S. cerevisiae alcohol dehydrogenase 1 (ADH1) gene
   5633..7159    +  CDS            DNTT: TDT_HUMAN - Also known as TDT From Homo sapiens (Human).
   7213..7437    +  polyA_signal   bGH poly(A) signal: bovine growth hormone polyadenylation signal
   7441..7462    +  promoter       SV40 promoter (fragment): SV40 enhancer and early promoter
   7483..7911    +  rep_origin     f1 ori (sequence partly withheld): f1 bacteriophage origin of replication; arrow indicates direction of (+) strand synthesis
   7925..8254    +  promoter       SV40 promoter: SV40 enhancer and early promoter
   8321..9271    +  CDS            HygR (fragment): aminoglycoside phosphotransferase from E. coli confers resistance to hygromycin
   9292..9450    +  CDS            ble (fragment): BLE_KLEPN - Experimental evidence at protein level: Swiss-Prot protein existence level 1. Binding protein with a strong affinity to the bleomycin family of antibiotics. Binds to CL990; an antimitotic-antibiotic compound. From Klebsiella pneumoniae.
   9445..9566    +  polyA_signal   SV40 poly(A) signal: SV40 polyadenylation signal
   9637..9659    -  protein_bind   lac operator (fragment): The lac repressor binds to the lac operator to inhibit transcription in E. coli. This inhibition can be relieved by adding lactose or isopropyl-β-D-thiogalactopyranoside (IPTG). lac repressor encoded by lacI
   9663..9693    -  promoter       lac promoter: promoter for the E. coli lac operon
   9708..9729    -  protein_bind   CAP binding site: CAP binding activates transcription in the presence of cAMP. E. coli catabolite activator protein
   9742..9834    -  CDS            lacI (fragment): lac repressor; lacI; The lac repressor binds to the lac operator to inhibit transcription in E. coli. This inhibition can be relieved by adding lactose or isopropyl-β-D-thiogalactopyranoside (IPTG).
  10017..10605   -  rep_origin     ori: high-copy-number ColE1/pMB1/pBR322/pUC origin of replication
  10776..11636   -  CDS            AmpR: β-lactamase; bla; confers resistance to ampicillin, carbenicillin, and related antibiotics
  11637..11741   -  promoter       AmpR promoter: bla
>Addgene plasmid #126458 | pTBL469 | addgene full sequence | sequence record 246065 | Addgene NGS Result
GACGGATCGGGAGATCTCCCGATCCCCTATGGTGCACTCTCAGTACAATCTGCTCTGATGCCGCATAGTT
AAGCCAGTATCTGCTCCCTGCCTGTGTGTTGGAGGTCGCTGAGTAGTGCGCGAGCAAAATTTAAGCTACA
ACAAGGCAAGGCTTGACCGACAATTGCATGAAGAATCTGCTTAGGGTTAGGCGTTTTGCGCTGCTTCGCG
ATGTACGGGCCAGATATACGCGTTGACATTGATTATTGACTAGTTATTAATAGTAATCAATTACGGGGTC
ATTAGTTCATAGCCCATATATGGAGTTCCGCGTTACATAACTTACGGTAAATGGCCCGCCTGGCTGACCG
CCCAACGACCCCCGCCCATTGACGTCAATAATGACGTATGTTCCCATAGTAACGCCAATAGGGACTTTCC
ATTGACGTCAATGGGTGGAGTATTTACGGTAAACTGCCCACTTGGCAGTACATCAAGTGTATCATATGCC
AAGTACGCCCCCTATTGACGTCAATGACGGTAAATGGCCCGCCTGGCATTATGCCCAGTACATGACCTTA
TGGGACTTTCCTACTTGGCAGTACATCTACGTATTAGTCATCGCTATTACCATGGTGATGCGGTTTTGGC
AGTACATCAATGGGCGTGGATAGCGGTTTGACTCACGGGGATTTCCAAGTCTCCACCCCATTGACGTCAA
TGGGAGTTTGTTTTGGCACCAAAATCAACGGGACTTTCCAAAATGTCGTAACAACTCCGCCCCATTGACG
CAAATGGGCGGTAGGCGTGTACGGTGGGAGGTCTATATAAGCAGAGCTCTCTGGCTAACTAGAGAACCCA
CTGCTTACTGGCTTATCGAAATTAATACGACTCACTATAGGGAGACCCAAGCTGGCTAGCGCTACCGGTC
GCCACCATGGGCCCTAGTGGCCCAATGGACAAGAAGTACTCCATTGGGCTCGATATCGGCACAAACAGCG
TCGGCTGGGCCGTCATTACGGACGAGTACAAGGTGCCGAGCAAAAAATTCAAAGTTCTGGGCAATACCGA
TCGCCACAGCATAAAGAAGAACCTCATTGGCGCCCTCCTGTTCGACTCCGGGGAGACGGCCGAAGCCACG
CGGCTCAAAAGAACAGCACGGCGCAGATATACCCGCAGAAAGAATCGGATCTGCTACCTGCAGGAGATCT
TTAGTAATGAGATGGCTAAGGTGGATGACTCTTTCTTCCATAGGCTGGAGGAGTCCTTTTTGGTGGAGGA
GGATAAAAAGCACGAGCGCCACCCAATCTTTGGCAATATCGTGGACGAGGTGGCGTACCATGAAAAGTAC
CCAACCATATATCATCTGAGGAAGAAGCTTGTAGACAGTACTGATAAGGCTGACTTGCGGTTGATCTATC
TCGCGCTGGCGCATATGATCAAATTTCGGGGACACTTCCTCATCGAGGGGGACCTGAACCCAGACAACAG
CGATGTCGACAAACTCTTTATCCAACTGGTTCAGACTTACAATCAGCTTTTCGAAGAGAACCCGATCAAC
GCATCCGGAGTTGACGCCAAAGCAATCCTGAGCGCTAGGCTGTCCAAATCCCGGCGGCTCGAAAACCTCA
TCGCACAGCTCCCTGGGGAGAAGAAGAACGGCCTGTTTGGTAATCTTATCGCCCTGTCACTCGGGCTGAC
CCCCAACTTTAAATCTAACTTCGACCTGGCCGAAGATGCCAAGCTTCAACTGAGCAAAGACACCTACGAT
GATGATCTCGACAATCTGCTGGCCCAGATCGGCGACCAGTACGCAGACCTTTTTTTGGCGGCAAAGAACC
TGTCAGACGCCATTCTGCTGAGTGATATTCTGCGAGTGAACACGGAGATCACCAAAGCTCCGCTGAGCGC
TAGTATGATCAAGCGCTATGATGAGCACCACCAAGACTTGACTTTGCTGAAGGCCCTTGTCAGACAGCAA
CTGCCTGAGAAGTACAAGGAAATTTTCTTCGATCAGTCTAAAAATGGCTACGCCGGATACATTGACGGCG
GAGCAAGCCAGGAGGAATTTTACAAATTTATTAAGCCCATCTTGGAAAAAATGGACGGCACCGAGGAGCT
GCTGGTAAAGCTTAACAGAGAAGATCTGTTGCGCAAACAGCGCACTTTCGACAATGGAAGCATCCCCCAC
CAGATTCACCTGGGCGAACTGCACGCTATCCTCAGGCGGCAAGAGGATTTCTACCCCTTTTTGAAAGATA
ACAGGGAAAAGATTGAGAAAATCCTCACATTTCGGATACCCTACTATGTAGGCCCCCTCGCCCGGGGAAA
TTCCAGATTCGCGTGGATGACTCGCAAATCAGAAGAGACCATCACTCCCTGGAACTTCGAGGAAGTCGTG
GATAAGGGGGCCTCTGCCCAGTCCTTCATCGAAAGGATGACTAACTTTGATAAAAATCTGCCTAACGAAA
AGGTGCTTCCTAAACACTCTCTGCTGTACGAGTACTTCACAGTTTATAACGAGCTCACCAAGGTCAAATA
CGTCACAGAAGGGATGAGAAAGCCAGCATTCCTGTCTGGAGAGCAGAAGAAAGCTATCGTGGACCTCCTC
TTCAAGACGAACCGGAAAGTTACCGTGAAACAGCTCAAAGAAGACTATTTCAAAAAGATTGAATGTTTCG
ACTCTGTTGAAATCAGCGGAGTGGAGGATCGCTTCAACGCATCCCTGGGAACGTATCACGATCTCCTGAA
AATCATTAAAGACAAGGACTTCCTGGACAATGAGGAGAACGAGGACATTCTTGAGGACATTGTCCTCACC
CTTACGTTGTTTGAAGATAGGGAGATGATTGAAGAACGCTTGAAAACTTACGCTCATCTCTTCGACGACA
AAGTCATGAAACAGCTCAAGAGGCGCCGATATACAGGATGGGGGCGGCTGTCAAGAAAACTGATCAATGG
GATCCGAGACAAGCAGAGTGGAAAGACAATCCTGGATTTTCTTAAGTCCGATGGATTTGCCAACCGGAAC
TTCATGCAGTTGATCCATGATGACTCTCTCACCTTTAAGGAGGACATCCAGAAAGCACAAGTTTCTGGCC
AGGGGGACAGTCTTCACGAGCACATCGCTAATCTTGCAGGTAGCCCAGCTATCAAAAAGGGAATACTGCA
GACCGTTAAGGTCGTGGATGAACTCGTCAAAGTAATGGGAAGGCATAAGCCCGAGAATATCGTTATCGAG
ATGGCCCGAGAGAACCAAACTACCCAGAAGGGACAGAAGAACAGTAGGGAAAGGATGAAGAGGATTGAAG
AGGGTATAAAAGAACTGGGGTCCCAAATCCTTAAGGAACACCCAGTTGAAAACACCCAGCTTCAGAATGA
GAAGCTCTACCTGTACTACCTGCAGAACGGCAGGGACATGTACGTGGATCAGGAACTGGACATCAATCGG
CTCTCCGACTACGACGTGGATCATATCGTGCCCCAGTCTTTTCTCAAAGATGATTCTATTGATAATAAAG
TGTTGACAAGATCCGATAAAAATAGAGGGAAGAGTGATAACGTCCCCTCAGAAGAAGTTGTCAAGAAAAT
GAAAAATTATTGGCGGCAGCTGCTGAACGCCAAACTGATCACACAACGGAAGTTCGATAATCTGACTAAG
GCTGAACGAGGTGGCCTGTCTGAGTTGGATAAAGCCGGCTTCATCAAAAGGCAGCTTGTTGAGACACGCC
AGATCACCAAGCACGTGGCCCAAATTCTCGATTCACGCATGAACACCAAGTACGATGAAAATGACAAACT
GATTCGAGAGGTGAAAGTTATTACTCTGAAGTCTAAGCTGGTCTCAGATTTCAGAAAGGACTTTCAGTTT
TATAAGGTGAGAGAGATCAACAATTACCACCATGCGCATGATGCCTACCTGAATGCAGTGGTAGGCACTG
CACTTATCAAAAAATATCCCAAGCTTGAATCTGAATTTGTTTACGGAGACTATAAAGTGTACGATGTTAG
GAAAATGATCGCAAAGTCTGAGCAGGAAATAGGCAAGGCCACCGCTAAGTACTTCTTTTACAGCAATATT
ATGAATTTTTTCAAGACCGAGATTACACTGGCCAATGGAGAGATTCGGAAGCGACCACTTATCGAAACAA
ACGGAGAAACAGGAGAAATCGTGTGGGACAAGGGTAGGGATTTCGCGACAGTCCGGAAGGTCCTGTCCAT
GCCGCAGGTGAACATCGTTAAAAAGACCGAAGTACAGACCGGAGGCTTCTCCAAGGAAAGTATCCTCCCG
AAAAGGAACAGCGACAAGCTGATCGCACGCAAAAAAGATTGGGACCCCAAGAAATACGGCGGATTCGATT
CTCCTACAGTCGCTTACAGTGTACTGGTTGTGGCCAAAGTGGAGAAAGGGAAGTCTAAAAAACTCAAAAG
CGTCAAGGAACTGCTGGGCATCACAATCATGGAGCGATCAAGCTTCGAAAAAAACCCCATCGACTTTCTC
GAGGCGAAAGGATATAAAGAGGTCAAAAAAGACCTCATCATTAAGCTTCCCAAGTACTCTCTCTTTGAGC
TTGAAAACGGCCGGAAACGAATGCTCGCTAGTGCGGGCGAGCTGCAGAAAGGTAACGAGCTGGCACTGCC
CTCTAAATACGTTAATTTCTTGTATCTGGCCAGCCACTATGAAAAGCTCAAAGGGTCTCCCGAAGATAAT
GAGCAGAAGCAGCTGTTCGTGGAACAACACAAACACTACCTTGATGAGATCATCGAGCAAATAAGCGAAT
TCTCCAAAAGAGTGATCCTCGCCGACGCTAACCTCGATAAGGTGCTTTCTGCTTACAATAAGCACAGGGA
TAAGCCCATCAGGGAGCAGGCAGAAAACATTATCCACTTGTTTACTCTGACCAACTTGGGCGCGCCTGCA
GCCTTCAAGTACTTCGACACCACCATAGACAGAAAGCGGTACACCTCTACAAAGGAGGTCCTGGACGCCA
CACTGATTCATCAGTCAATTACGGGGCTCTATGAAACAAGAATCGACCTCTCTCAGCTCGGTGGAGACAG
CAGGGCTGACCCCAAGAAGAAGAGGAAGGTGGGTACCGACTACAAGGACGACGATGACAAGGATTACAAA
GATGACGACGATAAGCTTATGGACTACAAGGACGACGATGACAAGGATTACAAAGATGACGACGATAAGC
TTATGGACTACAAGGACGACGATGACAAGCATATGGGCGCGCCACTTCTAAATAAGCGAATTTCTTATGA
TTTAGGTACCGACTACAAGGACGACGATGACAAGGATTACAAAGATGACGACGATAAGCTTATGGACTAC
AAGGACGACGATGACAAGGATTACAAAGATGACGACGATAAGCTTATGGACTACAAGGACGACGATGACA
AGCATATGGGCGCGCCACTTCTAAATAAGCGAATTTCTTATGATTTAGGCCGGCCAGACTACAAGGACGA
CGATGACAAGGATTACAAAGATGACGACGATAAGCTTATGGACTACAAGGACGACGATGACAAGGATTAC
AAAGATGACGACGATAAGCTTATGGACTACAAGGACGACGATGACAAGCATATGGGCGCGCCACTTCTAA
ATAAGCGAATTTCTTATGATTTAGGCCGGCCAATGGATCCACCACGAGCGTCCCACTTGAGCCCTCGGAA
GAAGAGACCCCGGCAGACGGGTGCCTTGATGGCCTCCTCTCCTCAAGACATCAAATTTCAAGATTTGGTC
GTCTTCATTTTGGAGAAGAAAATGGGAACCACCCGCAGAGCGTTCCTCATGGAGCTGGCCCGCAGGAAAG
GGTTCAGGGTTGAAAATGAGCTCAGTGATTCTGTCACCCACATTGTAGCAGAGAACAACTCGGGTTCGGA
TGTTCTGGAGTGGCTTCAAGCACAGAAAGTACAAGTCAGCTCACAACCAGAGCTCCTCGATGTCTCCTGG
CTGATCGAATGCATAGGAGCAGGGAAACCGGTGGAAATGACAGGAAAACACCAGCTTGTTGTGAGAAGAG
ACTATTCAGATAGCACCAACCCAGGCCCCCCGAAGACTCCACCAATTGCTGTACAAAAGATCTCCCAGTA
TGCGTGTCAGAGAAGAACCACTTTAAACAACTGTAACCAGATATTCACGGATGCCTTTGATATACTGGCT
GAAAACTGTGAGTTTAGAGAAAATGAAGACTCCTGTGTGACATTTATGAGAGCAGCTTCTGTATTGAAAT
CTCTGCCATTCACAATCATCAGTATGAAGGACACAGAAGGAATTCCCTGCCTGGGGTCCAAGGTGAAGGG
TATCATAGAGGAGATTATTGAAGATGGAGAAAGTTCTGAAGTTAAAGCTGTGTTAAATGATGAACGATAT
CAATCCTTCAAACTCTTTACTTCTGTATTTGGAGTGGGGCTGAAGACTTCTGAGAAGTGGTTCAGGATGG
GTTTCAGAACTCTGAGTAAAGTAAGGTCGGACAAAAGCCTGAAATTTACACGAATGCAGAAAGCAGGATT
TCTGTATTATGAAGACCTTGTCAGCTGTGTGACCAGGGCAGAAGCAGAGGCCGTCAGTGTGCTGGTTAAA
GAGGCTGTCTGGGCATTTCTTCCGGATGCTTTCGTCACCATGACAGGAGGGTTCCGGAGGGGTAAGAAGA
TGGGGCATGATGTAGATTTTTTAATTACCAGCCCAGGATCAACAGAGGATGAAGAGCAACTTTTACAGAA
AGTGATGAACTTATGGGAAAAGAAGGGATTACTTTTATATTATGACCTTGTGGAGTCAACATTTGAAAAG
CTCAGGTTGCCTAGCAGGAAGGTTGATGCTTTGGATCATTTTCAAAAGTGCTTTCTGATTTTCAAATTGC
CTCGTCAAAGAGTGGACAGTGACCAGTCCAGCTGGCAGGAAGGAAAGACCTGGAAGGCCATCCGTGTGGA
TTTAGTTCTGTGCCCCTACGAGCGTCGTGCCTTTGCCCTGTTGGGATGGACTGGCTCCCGGCAGTTTGAG
AGAGACCTCCGGCGCTATGCCACACATGAGCGGAAGATGATTCTGGATAACCATGCTTTATATGACAAGA
CCAAGAGGATATTCCTCAAAGCAGAAAGTGAAGAAGAAATTTTTGCGCATCTGGGATTGGATTATATTGA
ACCGTGGGAAAGAAATGCCTAGGCGGCCGCTCGAGTCTAGAGGGCCCGTTTAAACCCGCTGATCAGCCTC
GACTGTGCCTTCTAGTTGCCAGCCATCTGTTGTTTGCCCCTCCCCCGTGCCTTCCTTGACCCTGGAAGGT
GCCACTCCCACTGTCCTTTCCTAATAAAATGAGGAAATTGCATCGCATTGTCTGAGTAGGTGTCATTCTA
TTCTGGGGGGTGGGGTGGGGCAGGACAGCAAGGGGGAGGATTGGGAAGACAATAGCAGGCATGCTGGGGA
TGCGGTGGGCTCTATGGCTTCTGAGGCGGAAAGAACCAGCTGGGGCTCTAGGGGGTATCCCC
[124 nt withheld, positions 7483-7606]
C
[91 nt withheld, positions 7608-7698]
A
[49 nt withheld, positions 7700-7748]
CCTTTGACGTTGGAGTCCACGTTCTTT
[37 nt withheld, positions 7776-7812]
ACCCTATCTCGGTCTATTCTTTTGATTTATAAGGGATTTTGCCGATTTCGGCCTATTGGTTAAAAAATGA
GCTGATTTAACAAAAATTTAACGCGAATTAATTCTGTGGAATGTGTGTCAGTTAGGGTGTGGAAAGTCCC
CAGGCTCCCCAGCAGGCAGAAGTATGCAAAGCATGCATCTCAATTAGTCAGCAACCAGGTGTGGAAAGTC
CCCAGGCTCCCCAGCAGGCAGAAGTATGCAAAGCATGCATCTCAATTAGTCAGCAACCATAGTCCCGCCC
CTAACTCCGCCCATCCCGCCCCTAACTCCGCCCAGTTCCGCCCATTCTCCGCCCCATGGCTGACTAATTT
TTTTTATTTATGCAGAGGCCGAGGCCGCCTCTGCCTCTGAGCTATTCCAGAAGTAGTGAGGAGGCTTTTT
TGGAGGCCTAGGCTTTTGCAAAAAGCTCCCGGGAGCTTGTATATCCATTTTCGGATCTGATCAAGAGACA
GGATGAGGATCGTTTCGCATGCAGCTCTCGGAGGGCGAAGAATCTCGTGCTTTCAGCTTCGATGTAGGAG
GGCGTGGATATGTCCTGCGGGTAAATAGCTGCGCCGATGGTTTCTACAAAGATCGTTATGTTTATCGGCA
CTTTGCATCGGCCGCGCTCCCGATTCCGGAAGTGCTTGACATTGGGGAATTTAGCGAGAGCCTGACCTAT
TGCATCTCCCGCCGTGCACAGGGTGTCACGTTGCAAGACCTGCCTGAAACCGAACTGCCCGCTGTTCTGC
AACCGGTCGCGGAGGCCATGGATGCGATCGCTGCGGCCGATCTTAGCCAGACGAGCGGGTTCGGCCCATT
CGGACCGCAAGGAATCGGTCAATACACTACATGGCGTGATTTCATATGCGCGATTGCTGATCCCCATGTG
TATCACTGGCAAACTGTGATGGACGACACCGTCAGTGCGTCCGTCGCGCAGGCTCTCGATGAGCTGATGC
TTTGGGCCGAGGACTGCCCCGAAGTCCGGCACCTCGTGCACGCGGATTTCGGCTCCAACAATGTCCTGAC
GGACAATGGCCGCATAACAGCGGTCATTGACTGGAGCGAGGCGATGTTCGGGGATTCCCAATACGAGGTC
GCCAACATCTTCTTCTGGAGGCCGTGGTTGGCTTGTATGGAGCAGCAGACGCGCTACTTCGAGCGGAGGC
ATCCGGAGCTTGCAGGATCGCCGCGGCTCCGGGCGTATATGCTCCGCATTGGTCTTGACCAACTCTATCA
GAGCTTGGTTGACGGCAATTTCGATGATGCAGCTTGGGCGCAGGGTCGATGCGACGCAATCGTCCGATCC
GGAGCCGGGACTGTCGGGCGTACACAAATCGCCCGCAGAAGCGCGGCCGTCTGGACCGATGGCTGTGTAG
AAGTACTCGCCGATAGTGGAAACCGACGCCCCAGCACTCGTCCGAGGGCAAAGGAATAGGCGGGACTCTG
GGGTTCGAAATGACCGACCAAGCGACGCCCAACCTGCCATCACGAGATTTCGATTCCACCGCCGCCTTCT
ATGAAAGGTTGGGCTTCGGAATCGTTTTCCGGGACGCCGGCTGGATGATCCTCCAGCGCGGGGATCTCAT
GCTGGAGTTCTTCGCCCACCCCAACTTGTTTATTGCAGCTTATAATGGTTACAAATAAAGCAATAGCATC
ACAAATTTCACAAATAAAGCATTTTTTTCACTGCATTCTAGTTGTGGTTTGTCCAAACTCATCAATGTAT
CTTATCATGTCTGTATACCGTCGACCTCTAGCTAGAGCTTGGCGTAATCATGGTCATAGCTGTTTCCTGT
GTGAAATTGTTATCCGCTCACAATTCCACACAACATACGAGCCGGAAGCATAAAGTGTAAAGCCTGGGGT
GCCTAATGAGTGAGCTAACTCACATTAATTGCGTTGCGCTCACTGCCCGCTTTCCAGTCGGGAAACCTGT
CGTGCCAGCTGCATTAATGAATCGGCCAACGCGCGGGGAGAGGCGGTTTGCGTATTGGGCGCTCTTCCGC
TTCCTCGCTCACTGACTCGCTGCGCTCGGTCGTTCGGCTGCGGCGAGCGGTATCAGCTCACTCAAAGGCG
GTAATACGGTTATCCACAGAATCAGGGGATAACGCAGGAAAGAACATGTGAGCAAAAGGCCAGCAAAAGG
CCAGGAACCGTAAAAAGGCCGCGTTGCTGGCGTTTTTCCATAGGCTCCGCCCCCCTGACGAGCATCACAA
AAATCGACGCTCAAGTCAGAGGTGGCGAAACCCGACAGGACTATAAAGATACCAGGCGTTTCCCCCTGGA
AGCTCCCTCGTGCGCTCTCCTGTTCCGACCCTGCCGCTTACCGGATACCTGTCCGCCTTTCTCCCTTCGG
GAAGCGTGGCGCTTTCTCATAGCTCACGCTGTAGGTATCTCAGTTCGGTGTAGGTCGTTCGCTCCAAGCT
GGGCTGTGTGCACGAACCCCCCGTTCAGCCCGACCGCTGCGCCTTATCCGGTAACTATCGTCTTGAGTCC
AACCCGGTAAGACACGACTTATCGCCACTGGCAGCAGCCACTGGTAACAGGATTAGCAGAGCGAGGTATG
TAGGCGGTGCTACAGAGTTCTTGAAGTGGTGGCCTAACTACGGCTACACTAGAAGAACAGTATTTGGTAT
CTGCGCTCTGCTGAAGCCAGTTACCTTCGGAAAAAGAGTTGGTAGCTCTTGATCCGGCAAACAAACCACC
GCTGGTAGCGGTGGTTTTTTTGTTTGCAAGCAGCAGATTACGCGCAGAAAAAAAGGATCTCAAGAAGATC
CTTTGATCTTTTCTACGGGGTCTGACGCTCAGTGGAACGAAAACTCACGTTAAGGGATTTTGGTCATGAG
ATTATCAAAAAGGATCTTCACCTAGATCCTTTTAAATTAAAAATGAAGTTTTAAATCAATCTAAAGTATA
TATGAGTAAACTTGGTCTGACAGTTACCAATGCTTAATCAGTGAGGCACCTATCTCAGCGATCTGTCTAT
TTCGTTCATCCATAGTTGCCTGACTCCCCGTCGTGTAGATAACTACGATACGGGAGGGCTTACCATCTGG
CCCCAGTGCTGCAATGATACCGCGAGACCCACGCTCACCGGCTCCAGATTTATCAGCAATAAACCAGCCA
GCCGGAAGGGCCGAGCGCAGAAGTGGTCCTGCAACTTTATCCGCCTCCATCCAGTCTATTAATTGTTGCC
GGGAAGCTAGAGTAAGTAGTTCGCCAGTTAATAGTTTGCGCAACGTTGTTGCCATTGCTACAGGCATCGT
GGTGTCACGCTCGTCGTTTGGTATGGCTTCATTCAGCTCCGGTTCCCAACGATCAAGGCGAGTTACATGA
TCCCCCATGTTGTGCAAAAAAGCGGTTAGCTCCTTCGGTCCTCCGATCGTTGTCAGAAGTAAGTTGGCCG
CAGTGTTATCACTCATGGTTATGGCAGCACTGCATAATTCTCTTACTGTCATGCCATCCGTAAGATGCTT
TTCTGTGACTGGTGAGTACTCAACCAAGTCATTCTGAGAATAGTGTATGCGGCGACCGAGTTGCTCTTGC
CCGGCGTCAATACGGGATAATACCGCGCCACATAGCAGAACTTTAAAAGTGCTCATCATTGGAAAACGTT
CTTCGGGGCGAAAACTCTCAAGGATCTTACCGCTGTTGAGATCCAGTTCGATGTAACCCACTCGTGCACC
CAACTGATCTTCAGCATCTTTTACTTTCACCAGCGTTTCTGGGTGAGCAAAAACAGGAAGGCAAAATGCC
GCAAAAAAGGGAATAAGGGCGACACGGAAATGTTGAATACTCATACTCTTCCTTTTTCAATATTATTGAA
GCATTTATCAGGGTTATTGTCTCATGAGCGGATACATATTTGAATGTATTTAGAAAAATAAACAAATAGG
GGTTCCGCGCACATTTCCCCGAAAAGTGCCACCTTACGTC
